>Addgene plasmid #29694 | pTH645-RLuc | depositor full sequence | sequence record 42825 | pTH645-RLuc sequence 7546 bps
GACGAAAGGGCCTCGTGATACGCCTATTTTTATAGGTTAATGTCATGATAATAATGGTTTCTTAGGACGG
ATCGCTTGCCTGTAACTTACACGCGCCTCGTATCTTTTAATGATGGAATAATTTGGGAATTTACTCTGTG
TTTATTTATTTTTATGTTTTGTATTTGGATTTTAGAAAGTAAATAAAGAAGGTAGAAGAGTTACGGAATG
AAGAAAAAAAAATAAACAAAGGTTTAAAAAATTTCAACAAAAAGCGTACTTTACATATATATTTATTAGA
CAAGAAAAGCAGATTAAATAGATATACATTCGATTAACGATAAGTAAAATGTAAAATCACAGGATTTTCG
TGTGTGGTCTTCTACACAGACAAGATGAAACAATTCGGCATTAATACCTGAGAGCAGGAAGAGCAAGATA
AAAGGTAGTATTTGTTGGCGATCCCCCTAGAGTCTTTTACATCTTCGGAAAACAAAAACTATTTTTTCTT
TAATTTCTTTTTTTACTTTCTATTTTTAATTTATATATTTATATTAAAAAATTTAAATTATAATTATTTT
TATAGCACGTGATGAAAAGGACCCAGGTGGCACTTTTCGGGGAAATGTGCGCGGAACCCCTATTTGTTTA
TTTTTCTAAATACATTCAAATATGTATCCGCTCATGAGACAATAACCCTGATAAATGCTTCAATAATATT
GAAAAAGGAAGAGTATGAGTATTCAACATTTCCGTGTCGCCCTTATTCCCTTTTTTGCGGCATTTTGCCT
TCCTGTTTTTGCTCACCCAGAAACGCTGGTGAAAGTAAAAGATGCTGAAGATCAGTTGGGTGCACGAGTG
GGTTACATCGAACTGGATCTCAACAGCGGTAAGATCCTTGAGAGTTTTCGCCCCGAAGAACGTTTTCCAA
TGATGAGCACTTTTAAAGTTCTGCTATGTGGCGCGGTATTATCCCGTATTGACGCCGGGCAAGAGCAACT
CGGTCGCCGCATACACTATTCTCAGAATGACTTGGTTGAGTACTCACCAGTCACAGAAAAGCATCTTACG
GATGGCATGACAGTAAGAGAATTATGCAGTGCTGCCATAACCATGAGTGATAACACTGCGGCCAACTTAC
TTCTGACAACGATCGGAGGACCGAAGGAGCTAACCGCTTTTTTTCACAACATGGGGGATCATGTAACTCG
CCTTGATCGTTGGGAACCGGAGCTGAATGAAGCCATACCAAACGACGAGCGTGACACCACGATGCCTGTA
GCAATGGCAACAACGTTGCGCAAACTATTAACTGGCGAACTACTTACTCTAGCTTCCCGGCAACAATTAA
TAGACTGGATGGAGGCGGATAAAGTTGCAGGACCACTTCTGCGCTCGGCCCTTCCGGCTGGCTGGTTTAT
TGCTGATAAATCTGGAGCCGGTGAGCGTGGGTCTCGCGGTATCATTGCAGCACTGGGGCCAGATGGTAAG
CCCTCCCGTATCGTAGTTATCTACACGACGGGCAGTCAGGCAACTATGGATGAACGAAATAGACAGATCG
CTGAGATAGGTGCCTCACTGATTAAGCATTGGTAACTGTCAGACCAAGTTTACTCATATATACTTTAGAT
TGATTTAAAACTTCATTTTTAATTTAAAAGGATCTAGGTGAAGATCCTTTTTGATAATCTCATGACCAAA
ATCCCTTAACGTGAGTTTTCGTTCCACTGAGCGTCAGACCCCGTAGAAAAGATCAAAGGATCTTCTTGAG
ATCCTTTTTTTCTGCGCGTAATCTGCTGCTTGCAAACAAAAAAACCACCGCTACCAGCGGTGGTTTGTTT
GCCGGATCAAGAGCTACCAACTCTTTTTCCGAAGGTAACTGGCTTCAGCAGAGCGCAGATACCAAATACT
GTCCTTCTAGTGTAGCCGTAGTTAGGCCACCACTTCAAGAACTCTGTAGCACCGCCTACATACCTCGCTC
TGCTAATCCTGTTACCAGTGGCTGCTGCCAGTGGCGATAAGTCGTGTCTTACCGGGTTGGACTCAAGACG
ATAGTTACCGGATAAGGCGCAGCGGTCGGGCTGAACGGGGGGTTCGTGCACACAGCCCAGCTTGGAGCGA
ACGACCTACACCGAACTGAGATACCTACAGCGTGAGCATTGAGAAAGCGCCACGCTTCCCGAAGGGAGAA
AGGCGGACAGGTATCCGGTAAGCGGCAGGGTCGGAACAGGAGAGCGCACGAGGGAGCTTCCAGGGGGGAA
CGCCTGGTATCTTTATAGTCCTGTCGGGTTTCGCCACCTCTGACTTGAGCGTCGATTTTTGTGATGCTCG
TCAGGGGGGCCGAGCCTATGGAAAAACGCCAGCAACGCGGCCTTTTTACGGTTCCTGGCCTTTTGCTGGC
CTTTTGCTCACATGTTCTTTCCTGCGTTATCCCCTGATTCTGTGGATAACCGTATTACCGCCTTTGAGTG
AGCTGATACCGCTCGCCGCAGCCGAACGACCGAGCGCAGCGAGTCAGTGAGCGAGGAAGCGGAAGAGCGC
CCAATACGCAAACCGCCTCTCCCCGCGCGTTGGCCGATTCATTAATGCAGCTGGCACGACAGGTTTCCCG
ACTGGAAAGCGGGCAGTGAGCGCAACGCAATTAATGTGAGTTACCTCACTCATTAGGCACCCCAGGCTTT
ACACTTTATGCTTCCGGCTCCTATGTTGTGTGGAATTGTGAGCGGATAACAATTTCACACAGGAAACAGC
TATGACCATGATTACGCCAAGCTCGGAATTAACCCTCACTAAAGGGAACAAAAGCTGGGTACCGGGCCCC
CCCTCGAGGGCATGCGAAGGAAAATGAGAAATATCGAGGGAGACGATTCAGAGGAGCAGGACAAACTATA
ACCGACTGTTTGTTGGAGGATGCCGTACATAACGAACACTGCTGAAGCTACCATGTCTACAGTTTAGAGG
AATGGGTACAACTCACAGGCGAGGGATGGTGTTCACTCGTGCTAGCAAACGCGGTGGGAGCAAAAAGTAG
AATATTATCTTTTATTCGTGAAACTTCGAACACTGTCATCTAAAGATGCTATATACTAATATAGGCATAC
TTGATAATGAAAACTATAAATCGTAAAGACATAAGAGATCCGCTTATTTAGAAGTGTCGAATTCTTACGA
CATTTGTTCATTTTTGAGAACTCGCTCAACGAACGATTTGATATATTTTCCCATTTCATCAGGTGCATCT
TCTTGCGAAAAATGAAGACCTTTTACTTTGACAAATTCAGTATTAGGAAACTTCTTGGCACCTTCAACAA
TAGCATTGGAAAAGAATCCTGGGTCCGATTCAATAAACATTTTTGGTAAATCATCACTTGCACGTAGATA
AGCATTATAATTCCTAACAATTTGTACAACGTCAGGTTTACCACCTTTTACTAACGGGATTTCACGAGGC
CATGATAATGTTGGACGACGAACTTCACCTTTCTCTTTGAATGGTTCAAGATATGCTGCAAATTCTTCTG
GTTCTAACTTTCTCATGATTTTTGATGGCAACATGGTTTCCACGAAGAAGTTATTCTCCAAAACCATTTT
TTCTCCTTCTTCAGATTTGATCAACGCAATATCTTCTTCAATATCAGGCCATTCATCCCATGATTCAATC
ACATCTACTACACTTTCAGCGTGAACTATTGCTTTGATCTTATCTTGATGCTCATAGCTATAATGAAATG
CCAAACAAGCACCCCAATCATGGCCGACAAAAATGATCTTCTTTGGTAAATTAAGAAGTTCAAACCATGC
AGTAAGATATTTGTAATGATCAAGTAACCTATAAGAACCATTACCAGATTTGCCTGATTTGCCCATACCA
ATAAGGTCTGGTATAATACACCGCGCTACTGGCTCAATATGTGGCACAACATGTCGCCATAAATAAGAAG
AGGCCGCGTTACCATGTAAAAAAATAACAGCATTTTCTGCATGTTTTTCTGAATCATAATAATTAATAAA
TGAATCAAGAACATTCATTTGTTTACATCTGGCCCACCACTGCGGACCAGTTATCATCCGTTTCCTTTGT
TCTGGATCATAAACTTTCGAAGTCATCCCGGGGAGTTGATTGTATGCTTGGTATAGCTTGAAATATTGTG
CAGAAAAAGAAACAAGGAAGAAAGGGAACGAGAACAATGACGAGGAAACAAAAGATTAATAATTGCAGGT
CTATTTATACTTGATAGCAAAGCGGCAAACTTTTTTTATTTCAAATTCAAGTAACTGGAAGGAAGGCCGT
ATACCGTTGCTCATTAGAGAGTAGTGTGCGTGAATGAAGGAAGGAAAAAGTTTCGTGTGTTCGAAGATAC
CCCTCATCAGCTCTGGAACAACGACATCTGTTGGTGCTGTCTTTGTCGTTAATTTTTTCCTTTAGTGTCT
TCCATCATTTTTTTTGTCATTGCGGATATGGTGAGACAACAACGGGGGAGAGAGAAAAGAAAAAAAAAGA
AAAGAATCCGGGAGTTTATCATTATCAATACTGCCATTTCAAAGAATACGTAAATAATTAATAGTAGTGA
TTTTCCTAACTTTATTTAGTCAAAAAATTAGCCTTTTAATTCTGCTGTAACCCGTACATGCCCAAAATAG
GGGGCGGGTTACACAGAATATATAACATCGTAGGTGTCTGGGTGAACAGTTTATTCCTGGCATCCACTAA
ATATAATGGAGCCCGCTTTTTAAGCTGGCATCCAGAAAAAAAAAGAATCCCAGCACCAAAATATTGTTTT
CTTCACCAACCATCAGTTCATAGGTCCATTCTCTTAGCGCAACTACAGAGAACAGGGGCACAAACAGGCA
AAAAACGGGCACAACCTCAATGGAGTGATGCAACCTGCCTGGAGTAAATGATGACACAAGGCAATTGACC
CACGCATGTATCTATCTCATTTTCTTACACCTTCTATTACCTTCTGCTCTCTCTGATTTGGAAAAAGCTG
AAAAAAAAGGTTGAAACCAGTTCCCTGAAATTATTCCCCTACTTGACTAATAAGTATATAAAGAACGGTA
GGTATTGATTGTAATTCTGTAAATCTATTTCTTAAACTTCTTAAATTCTACTTTTATAGTTAGTCTTTTT
TTTTAGTTTTAAAACACCAAGAACTTAGTTTCGACGGATCCTCTAGAGTCGACCTGCAGGCATGCAAGCT
TTGGACTTCTTCGCCAGAGGTTTGGTCAAGTCTCCAATCAAGGTTGTCGGCTTGTCTACCTTGCCAGAAA
TTTACGAAAAGATGGAAAAGGGTCAAATCGTTGGTAGATACGTTGTTGACACTTCTAAATAAGCGAATTT
CTTATGATTTATGATTTTTATTATTAAATAAGTTATAAAAAAAATAAGTGTATACAAATTTTAAAGTGAC
TCTTAGGTTTTAAAACGAAAATTCTTGTTCTTGAGTAACTCTTTCCTGTAGGTCAGGTTGCTTTCTCAGG
TATAGCATGAGGTCGCTCTTATTGACCACACCTCTACCGGCATGCCCGAAATTCCCCTACCCTATGAAAA
GCGGCCGCCACCGCGGTGGAGCTCCAATTCGCCCTATAGTGAGTCGTATTACAATTCACTGGCCGTCGTT
TTACAACGTCGTGACTGGGAAAACCCTGGCGTTACCCAACTTAATCGCCTTGCAGCACATCCCCCCTTCG
CCAGCTGGCGTAATAGCGAAGAGGCCCGCACCGATCGCCCTTCCCAACAGTTGCGCAGCCTGAATGGCGA
ATGGCGCG
[124 nt withheld, positions 5749-5872]
C
[91 nt withheld, positions 5874-5964]
A
[49 nt withheld, positions 5966-6014]
CCTTTGACGTTGGAGTCCACGTTCTTT
[37 nt withheld, positions 6042-6078]
ACCCTATCTCGGTCTATTCTTTTGATTTATAAGGGATTTTGCCGATTTCGGCCTATTGGTTAAAAAATGA
GCTGATTTAACAAAAATTTAACGCGAATTTTAACAAAATATTAACGTTTACAATTTCCTGATGCGGTATT
TTCTCCTTACGCATCTGTGCGGTATTTCACACCGCAGGGTAATAACTGATATAATTAAATTGAAGCTCTA
ATTTGTGAGTTTAGTATACATGCATTTACTTATAATACAGTTTTTTAGTTTTGCTGGCCGCATCTTCTCA
AATATGCTTCCCAGCCTGCTTTTCTGTAACGTTCACCCTCTACCTTAGCATCCCTTCCCTTTGCAAATAG
TCCTCTTCCAACAATAATAATGTCAGATCCTGTAGAGACCACATCATCCACGGTTCTATACTGTTGACCC
AATGCGTCTCCCTTGTCATCTAAACCCACACCGGGTGTCATAATCAACCAATCGTAACCTTCATCTCTTC
CACCCATGTCTCTTTGAGCAATAAAGCCGATAACAAAATCTTTGTCGCTCTTCGCAATGTCAACAGTACC
CTTAGTATATTCTCCAGTAGATAGGGAGCCCTTGCATGACAATTCTGCTAACATCAAAAGGCCTCTAGGT
TCCTTTGTTACTTCTTCTGCCGCCTGCTTCAAACCGCTAACAATACCTGGGCCCACCACACCGTGTGCAT
TCGTAATGTCTGCCCATTCTGCTATTCTGTATACACCCGCAGAGTACTGCAATTTGACTGTATTACCAAT
GTCAGCAAATTTTCTGTCTTCGAAGAGTAAAAAATTGTACTTGGCGGATAATGCCTTTAGCGGCTTAACT
GTGCCCTCCATGGAAAAATCAGTCAAGATATCCACATGTGTTTTTAGTAAACAAATTTTGGGACCTAATG
CTTCAACTAACTCCAGTAATTCCTTGGTGGTACGAACATCCAATGAAGCACACAAGTTTGTTTGCTTTTC
GTGCATGATATTAAATAGCTTGGCAGCAACAGGACTAGGATGAGTAGCAGCACGTTCCTTATATGTAGCT
TTCGACATGATTTATCTTCGTTTCCTGCAGGTTTTTGTTCTGTGCAGTTGGGTTAAGAATACTGGGCAAT
TTCATGTTTCTTCAACACTACATATGCGTATATATACCAATCTAAGTCTGTGCTCCTTCCTTCGTTCTTC
CTTCTGTTCGGAGATTACCGAATCAAAAAAATTTCAAAGAAACCGAAATCAAAAAAAAGAATAAAAAAAA
AATGATGAATTGAATTGAAAAGCGTGGTGCACTCTCAGTACAATCTGCTCTGATGCCGCATAGTTAAGCC
AGCCCCGACACCCGCCAACACCCGCTGACGCGCCCTGACGGGCTTGTCTGCTCCCGGCATCCGCTTACAG
ACAAGCTGTGACCGTCTCCGGGAGCTGCATGTGTCAGAGGTTTTCACCGTCATCACCGAAACGCGCGA
Features (pLannotate 1.2.2; 26 found; start..end, strand, type, name):
     70..573     -  misc_feature   CEN/ARS: S. cerevisiae CEN6 centromere fused to an autonomously replicating sequence
    610..714     +  promoter       AmpR promoter: bla
    715..1575    +  CDS            AmpR: β-lactamase; bla; confers resistance to ampicillin, carbenicillin, and related antibiotics
   1746..2334    +  rep_origin     ori: high-copy-number ColE1/pMB1/pBR322/pUC origin of replication
   2517..2609    +  CDS            lacI (fragment): lac repressor; lacI; The lac repressor binds to the lac operator to inhibit transcription in E. coli. This inhibition can be relieved by adding lactose or isopropyl-β-D-thiogalactopyranoside (IPTG).
   2622..2643    +  protein_bind   CAP binding site: CAP binding activates transcription in the presence of cAMP. E. coli catabolite activator protein
   2658..2688    +  promoter       lac promoter: promoter for the E. coli lac operon
   2696..2712    +  protein_bind   lac operator: The lac repressor binds to the lac operator to inhibit transcription in E. coli. This inhibition can be relieved by adding lactose or isopropyl-β-D-thiogalactopyranoside (IPTG). lac repressor encoded by lacI
   2757..2775    +  promoter       T3 promoter: promoter for bacteriophage T3 RNA polymerase
   2788..2809    -  misc_feature   MCS (fragment): pBluescript multiple cloning site
   2824..3123    -  terminator     ADH2 terminator: transcription terminator for the S. cerevisiae alcohol dehydrogenase 2 (ADH2) gene
   3154..4086    -  CDS            LUCI_RENRE: Experimental evidence at protein level: Swiss-Prot protein existence level 1. Upon binding the substrate, the enzyme catalyzes an oxygenation, producing a very short-lived hydroperoxide that cyclizes into a dioxetanone structure, which collapses, releasing a CO(2) molecule. The spontaneous breakdown of the dioxetanone releases the energy (about 50 kcal/mole) that is necessary to generate the excited state of the coelenteramide product, which is the singlet form of the monoanion. In vivo the product undergoes the process of nonradiative energy transfer to an accessory protein, a green fluoresce
   4094..4486    -  promoter       ADH1 promoter: S. cerevisiae ADH1; promoter for alcohol dehydrogenase 1
   4499..5144    +  promoter       GAP promoter: S. cerevisiae TDH3; promoter for glyceraldehyde-3-phosphate dehydrogenase
   5146..5181    +  misc_feature   MCS (fragment): pUC18/19 multiple cloning site
   5175..5309    +  CDS            ADH1 (fragment): ADH1_YEAST - Also known as ADC1. Experimental evidence at protein level: Swiss-Prot protein existence level 1. This isozyme preferentially catalyzes the conversion of primary unbranched alcohols to their corresponding aldehydes. Also shows activity toward secondary alcohols. From Saccharomyces cerevisiae (strain ATCC 204508 / S288c) (Baker's yeast).
   5313..5500    +  terminator     ADH1 terminator: S. cerevisiae ADH1; transcription terminator for the S. cerevisiae alcohol dehydrogenase 1 (ADH1) gene
   5530..5554    -  misc_feature   MCS (fragment): pBluescript multiple cloning site
   5563..5581    -  promoter       T7 promoter: promoter for bacteriophage T7 RNA polymerase
   5584..5741    +  CDS            lacZα (fragment): LacZα fragment of β-galactosidase; lacZ fragment
   5749..6204    +  rep_origin     f1 ori (sequence partly withheld): f1 bacteriophage origin of replication; arrow indicates direction of (+) strand synthesis
   6205..6254    -  misc_feature   bom (fragment): basis of mobility region from pBR322
   6333..7136    -  CDS            URA3: orotidine-5'-phosphate decarboxylase, required for uracil biosynthesis; S. cerevisiae URA3; yeast auxotrophic marker, counterselectable with 5-fluoroorotic acid (5-FOA)
   7137..7352    -  promoter       URA3 promoter: S. cerevisiae URA3
   7363..7410    -  misc_feature   bom (fragment): basis of mobility region from pBR322
   7512..1       -  CDS            rop (fragment) (across the origin): Rop protein, which maintains plasmids at low copy number; rop
