[The description below was written by a language model from this plasmid's Addgene catalogue record and pLannotate feature annotations shown in this document.]
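Description:
pTH645-RLuc is a yeast expression plasmid built on the pTH644_CENBEVY backbone, a centromeric shuttle vector for Saccharomyces cerevisiae and E. coli. In yeast it is maintained through a CEN6/ARS element, which gives stable, low-copy segregation, and it is selected with the URA3 auxotrophic marker, which can also be counterselected with 5-FOA. In bacteria it replicates from a high-copy ColE1/pUC-type origin and is selected with ampicillin resistance. pBluescript-type remnants are also annotated: an f1 origin, lac regulatory elements, lacZα fragments and flanking T3 and T7 promoters.

The expression region has a bidirectional layout, with two divergently oriented yeast promoters placed back to back. On one side, the ADH1 promoter drives the Renilla luciferase coding sequence, which is terminated by the ADH2 terminator; the insert was cloned between XmaCI and EcoRI sites, both of which are retained. The catalogue entry lists the source species as Renilla muelleri, whereas the automated annotation matched the open reading frame to the Renilla reniformis luciferase protein entry. On the other side, the GAP (TDH3) promoter is followed only by a short polylinker fragment and the ADH1 terminator, so this second cassette appears to be empty and available for a second gene.

The plasmid provides constitutive, low-copy expression of a luminescent reporter in yeast. The associated publication concerns how competition for tRNAs and ribosomes couples the expression of different mRNAs, which is consistent with using RLuc as a quantitative readout of gene expression. The depositor notes minor sequence mismatches outside the cloned gene that do not affect function.
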