Addgene plasmid #29694: pTH645-RLuc
Depositing lab: Tobias von der Haar. Depositing organization: London and South East University Group (LASE). Publication: The role of tRNA and ribosome competition in coupling the expression of different mRNAs in Saccharomyces cerevisiae. Chu D, Barnes DJ, von der Haar T. Nucleic Acids Res. 2011 Aug;39(15):6705-14. doi: 10.1093/nar/gkr300. Epub 2011 May 9. PubMed 21558172.
Backbone
  Vector backbone: pTH644_CENBEVY
  Backbone size w/o insert (bp): 6598
  Vector type: Yeast Expression
  Selectable markers: URA3
Growth in bacteria
  Bacterial resistance: Ampicillin, 100 μg/mL
  Growth temperature: 37°C
  Growth strain: DH5alpha
  Copy number: High Copy
Gene/Insert
  Gene/Insert name: Renilla Luciferase (alt name: RLuc)
  Species: Renilla muelleri
  Insert size (bp): 948
  GenBank ID: AF043450
  Cloning method: Restriction Enzyme; 5′ cloning site XmaC1 (not destroyed); 3′ cloning site EcoRI (not destroyed)
  Sequencing primers: 5′ n/a
Terms and licenses: Academic/Nonprofit Terms; Industry Terms: Not Available to Industry
Depositor comments: Please note that there are minor mismatches between depositor's reference sequence and Addgene's quality control sequence. All differences are outside of the cloned gene, and do not affect the function of the plasmid.
How to cite: pTH645-RLuc was a gift from Tobias von der Haar (Addgene plasmid # 29694 ; http://n2t.net/addgene:29694 ; RRID:Addgene_29694)
