>Addgene plasmid #29694 | pTH645-RLuc | addgene partial sequence | sequence record 35373 | 29694 with M13rev
CTAAAGGGAACAAAAGCTGGTACCGGGCCCCCCCTCGAGGGCATGCGAAGGAAAATGAGAAATATCGAGG
GAGACGATTCAGAGGAGCAGGACAAACTATAACCGACTGTTTGTTGGAGGATGCCGTACATAACGAACAC
TGCTGAAGCTACCATGTCTACAGTTTAGAGGAATGGGTACAACTCACAGGCGAGGGATGGTGTTCACTCG
TGCTAGCAAACGCGGTGGGAGCAAAAAGTAGAATATTATCTTTTATTCGTGAAACTTCGAACACTGTCAT
CTAAAGATGCTATATACTAATATAGGCATACTTGATAATGAAAACTATAAATCGTAAAGACATAAGAGAT
CCGCTTATTTAGAGTGTCGAATTCTTACGACATTTGTTCATTTTTGAGAACTCGCTCAACGAACGATTTG
ATATATTTTCCCATTTCATCAGGTGCATCTTCTTGCGAAAAATGAAGACCTTTTACTTTGACAAATTCAG
TATTAGGAAACTTCTTGGCACCTTCAACAATAGCATTGGAAAAGAATCCTGGGTCCGATTCAATAAACAT
TTTTGGTAAATCATCACTTGCACGTAGATAAGCATTATAATTCCTAACAATTTGTACAACGTCAGGTTTA
CCACCTTTTACTAACGGGATTTCACGAGGCCATGATAATGTTGGACGACGAACTTCACCTTTCTCTTTGA
ATGGTTCAAGATATGCTGCAAATTCTTCTGGTTCTAACTTTCTCATGATTTTTGATGGCAACATGGTTTC
CACGAAGAAGTTATTCTCCAAAACCATTTTTTCTCCTTCTTCAGATTTGATCAACGCAATATCTTCTTCA
ATATCAGGCCATTCATCCCATGATTCAATCACATCTACTACACTTTCAGCGTGAACTATTGCTTTGATCT
TATCTTGATGCTCATAGCTATAATGA
